Addgene plasmid #90961: pWS174
Purpose: Cas9 gap repair vector - NatR
Depositing lab: Tom Ellis. Depositing organization: Imperial College London.
Backbone
  Vector backbone: 2 micron
  Backbone size w/o insert (bp): 3926
  Total vector size (bp): 11180
  Vector type: Yeast Expression, CRISPR
  Selectable markers: Nourseothricin
Growth in bacteria
  Bacterial resistance: Kanamycin, 50 μg/mL
  Growth temperature: 37°C
  Growth strain: NEB Stable
  Copy number: High Copy
Gene/Insert
  Gene/Insert name: Cas9
  Species: S. cerevisiae (budding yeast)
Terms and licenses: Academic/Nonprofit Terms; Industry Terms: Not Available to Industry
Depositor comments: For more information see https://benchling.com/pub/ellis-crispr-tools
How to cite: pWS174 was a gift from Tom Ellis (Addgene plasmid # 90961 ; http://n2t.net/addgene:90961 ; RRID:Addgene_90961)
