[The description below was written by a language model from this plasmid's Addgene catalogue record and pLannotate feature annotations shown in this document.]
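Description:
pWS174 is an 11.2 kb yeast–E. coli shuttle vector for CRISPR/Cas9 genome editing in Saccharomyces cerevisiae, described by its depositor as a Cas9 gap repair vector carrying nourseothricin resistance. It is maintained in yeast as an episome through the 2μ origin of replication. Yeast selection relies on a streptothricin/nourseothricin acetyltransferase gene flanked by the Ashbya gossypii TEF promoter and terminator. In bacteria it replicates at high copy from a ColE1/pUC-type origin and is selected with kanamycin through an aph(3')-Ia gene.

The main payload is the Streptococcus pyogenes Cas9 coding sequence, followed by two tandem SV40 nuclear localization signals and a PGK1 terminator fragment. The catalogue lists the insert species as budding yeast, which presumably refers to the expression host rather than the origin of the gene. The promoter driving Cas9 is not annotated in the feature table. Downstream lies a guide RNA region consisting of a tRNA element, a superfolder GFP coding sequence with the bacterial rrnB T1 and T7Te terminators, and then the S. pyogenes gRNA scaffold. Placing a tRNA upstream of a guide is a common way to drive and process sgRNA transcripts in yeast. The GFP cassette sits where a spacer would normally go, which suggests a removable placeholder, although the record does not say so explicitly.

The "gap repair" designation implies that the vector is linearised and then reassembled in yeast by homologous recombination with a guide-bearing fragment. Only cells that reconstitute a complete plasmid carrying both Cas9 and a guide would then survive nourseothricin selection. The record gives no further detail on this workflow and points to the depositor's external documentation instead.
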