Features (pLannotate 1.2.2; 15 found; start..end, strand, type, name):
    767..4870    +  CDS            cas9: CAS9_STRP1 - Also known as csn1 From Streptococcus pyogenes serotype M1.
   4883..4903    +  CDS            SV40 NLS: nuclear localization signal of SV40 (simian virus 40) large T antigen
   4907..4927    +  CDS            SV40 NLS: nuclear localization signal of SV40 (simian virus 40) large T antigen
   4946..5170    +  terminator     PGK1 terminator (fragment): S. cerevisae PGK1; transcription terminator for 3-phosphoglycerate kinase gene
   5520..5610    +  ncRNA          tRNA: Accession: RF00005 - tRNA
   5855..6568    +  CDS            superfolder GFP: GFP variant that folds robustly even when fused to poorly folded proteins (Pédelacq et al., 2006)
   6580..6651    +  terminator     rrnB T1 terminator: transcription terminator T1 from the E. coli rrnB gene
   6667..6694    +  terminator     T7Te terminator: phage T7 early transcription terminator
   6708..6783    +  misc_RNA       gRNA scaffold: guide RNA scaffold for the Streptococcus pyogenes CRISPR/Cas9 system
   7294..7635    +  promoter       TEF promoter: Ashbya gossypii TEF promoter
   7644..8207    +  CDS            sta: STA_STRLA - Experimental evidence at protein level: Swiss-Prot protein existence level 1. Involved in resistance to streptothricin, a broad-spectrum antibiotic produced by streptomycetes. Detoxifies streptothricin via acetylation of the beta amino group of the first beta-lysyl moiety of streptothricin. From Streptomyces lavendulae.
   8215..8412    +  terminator     TEF terminator: Ashbya gossypii TEF terminator
   8417..9399    -  rep_origin     2μ ori: yeast 2μ plasmid origin of replication
   9457..10272   -  CDS            KanR: aminoglycoside phosphotransferase; aph(3')-Ia; confers resistance to kanamycin in bacteria or G418 (Geneticin®) in eukaryotes
  10497..11085   +  rep_origin     ori: high-copy-number ColE1/pMB1/pBR322/pUC origin of replication
>Addgene plasmid #90961 | pWS174 | addgene full sequence | sequence record 207608 | Addgene NGS Result
CCGTGCGGCCGCCCCTGAATTCGCATCTAGACTGAACTGGCCGATAATTGCAGACGAACGGTGAGTAAGG
AAAGAGTGAGGAACTATCGCATACCTGCATTTAAAGATGCCGATTTGGGCGCGAATCCTTTATTTTGGCT
TCACCCTCATACTATTATCAGGGCCAGAAAAAGGAAGTGTTTCCCTCCTTCTTGAATTGATGTTACCCTC
ATAAAGCACGTGGCCTCTTATCGAGAAAGAAATTACCGTCGCTCGTGATTTGTTTGCAAAAAGAACAAAA
CTGAAAAAACCCAGACACGCTCGACTTCCTGTCATCCTATTGATTGCAGCTTCCAATTTCGTCACACAAC
AAGGTCCTAGCGACGGCTCACAGGTTTTGTAACAAGCAATCGAAGGTTCTGGAATGGCGGGAAAGGGTTT
AGTACCACATGCTATGATGCCCACTGTGATCTCCAGAGCAAAGTTCGTTCGATCGTACTGTTACTCTCTC
TCTTTCAAACAGAATTGTCCGAATCGTGTGACAACAACAGCCTGTTCTCACACACTCTTTTCTTCTAACC
AAGGGGGTGGTTTAGTTTAGTAGAACCTCGTGAAACTTACATTTACATATATATAAACTTGCATAAATTG
GTCAATGCAAGAAATACATATTTGGTCTTTTCTAATTCGTAGTTTTTCAAGTTCTTAGATGCTTTCTTTT
TCTCTTTTTTACAGATCATCAAGGAAGTAATTATCTACTTTTTACAACAAATATAAAACAAGATCTATGG
ACAAGAAGTATTCTATCGGACTGGATATCGGGACTAATAGCGTCGGGTGGGCCGTGATCACTGACGAGTA
CAAGGTGCCCTCTAAGAAGTTCAAGGTGCTCGGGAACACCGACCGGCATTCCATCAAGAAAAATCTGATC
GGAGCTCTCCTCTTTGATTCAGGGGAAACCGCTGAAGCAACCCGCCTCAAGCGGACTGCTAGACGGCGGT
ACACCAGGAGGAAGAACCGGATTTGTTACCTTCAAGAGATATTCTCCAACGAAATGGCAAAGGTCGACGA
CAGCTTCTTCCATAGGCTGGAAGAATCATTCCTCGTGGAAGAGGATAAGAAGCATGAACGGCATCCCATC
TTCGGTAATATCGTCGACGAGGTGGCCTATCACGAGAAATACCCAACCATCTACCATCTTCGCAAAAAGC
TGGTGGACTCAACCGACAAGGCAGACCTCCGGCTTATCTACCTGGCCCTGGCCCACATGATCAAGTTCAG
AGGCCACTTCCTGATCGAGGGCGACCTCAATCCTGACAATAGCGATGTGGATAAACTGTTCATCCAGCTG
GTGCAGACTTACAACCAGCTCTTTGAAGAGAACCCCATCAATGCAAGCGGAGTCGATGCCAAGGCCATTC
TGTCAGCCCGGCTGTCAAAGAGCCGCAGACTTGAGAATCTTATCGCTCAGCTGCCGGGTGAAAAGAAAAA
TGGACTGTTCGGGAACCTGATTGCTCTTTCACTTGGGCTGACTCCCAATTTCAAGTCTAATTTCGACCTG
GCAGAGGATGCCAAGCTGCAACTGTCCAAGGACACCTATGATGACGATCTCGACAACCTCCTGGCCCAGA
TCGGTGACCAATACGCCGACCTTTTCCTTGCTGCTAAGAATCTTTCTGACGCCATCCTGCTGTCTGACAT
TCTCCGCGTGAACACTGAAATCACCAAGGCCCCTCTTTCAGCTTCAATGATTAAGCGGTATGATGAGCAC
CACCAGGACCTGACCCTGCTTAAGGCACTCGTCCGGCAGCAGCTTCCGGAGAAGTACAAGGAAATCTTCT
TTGACCAGTCAAAGAATGGATACGCCGGCTACATCGACGGAGGTGCCTCCCAAGAGGAATTTTATAAGTT
TATCAAACCTATCCTTGAGAAGATGGACGGCACCGAAGAGCTCCTCGTGAAACTGAATCGGGAGGATCTG
CTGCGGAAGCAGCGCACTTTCGACAATGGGAGCATTCCCCACCAGATCCATCTTGGGGAGCTTCACGCCA
TCCTTCGGCGCCAAGAGGACTTCTACCCCTTTCTTAAGGACAACAGGGAGAAGATTGAGAAAATTCTCAC
TTTCCGCATCCCCTACTACGTGGGACCCCTCGCCAGAGGAAATAGCCGGTTTGCTTGGATGACCAGAAAG
TCAGAAGAAACTATCACTCCCTGGAACTTCGAAGAGGTGGTGGACAAGGGAGCCAGCGCTCAGTCATTCA
TCGAACGGATGACTAACTTCGATAAGAACCTCCCCAATGAGAAGGTCCTGCCGAAACATTCCCTGCTCTA
CGAGTACTTTACCGTGTACAACGAGCTGACCAAGGTGAAATATGTCACCGAAGGGATGAGGAAGCCCGCA
TTCCTGTCAGGCGAACAAAAGAAGGCAATTGTGGACCTTCTGTTCAAGACCAATAGAAAGGTGACCGTGA
AGCAGCTGAAGGAGGACTATTTCAAGAAAATTGAATGCTTCGACTCTGTGGAGATTAGCGGGGTCGAAGA
TCGGTTCAACGCAAGCCTGGGTACTTACCATGATCTGCTTAAGATCATCAAGGACAAGGATTTTCTGGAC
AATGAGGAGAACGAGGACATCCTTGAGGACATTGTCCTGACTCTCACTCTGTTCGAGGACCGGGAAATGA
TCGAGGAGAGGCTTAAGACCTACGCCCATCTGTTCGACGATAAAGTGATGAAGCAACTTAAACGGAGAAG
ATATACCGGATGGGGACGCCTTAGCCGCAAACTCATCAACGGAATCCGGGACAAACAGAGCGGAAAGACC
ATTCTTGATTTCCTTAAGAGCGACGGATTCGCTAATCGCAACTTCATGCAACTTATCCATGATGATTCCC
TGACCTTTAAGGAGGACATCCAGAAGGCCCAAGTGTCTGGACAAGGTGACTCACTGCACGAGCATATCGC
AAATCTGGCTGGTTCACCCGCTATTAAGAAGGGTATTCTCCAGACCGTGAAAGTCGTGGACGAGCTGGTC
AAGGTGATGGGTCGCCATAAACCAGAGAACATTGTCATCGAGATGGCCAGGGAAAACCAGACTACCCAGA
AGGGACAGAAGAACAGCAGGGAGCGGATGAAAAGAATTGAGGAAGGGATTAAGGAGCTCGGGTCACAGAT
CCTTAAAGAGCACCCGGTGGAAAACACCCAGCTTCAGAATGAGAAGCTCTATCTGTACTACCTTCAAAAT
GGACGCGATATGTATGTGGACCAAGAGCTTGATATCAACAGGCTCTCAGACTACGACGTGGACCATATCG
TCCCTCAGAGCTTCCTCAAAGACGACTCAATTGACAATAAGGTGCTGACTCGCTCAGACAAGAACCGGGG
AAAGTCAGATAACGTGCCCTCAGAGGAAGTCGTGAAAAAGATGAAGAACTATTGGCGCCAGCTTCTGAAC
GCAAAGCTGATCACTCAGCGGAAGTTCGACAATCTCACTAAGGCTGAGAGGGGCGGACTGAGCGAACTGG
ACAAAGCAGGATTCATTAAACGGCAACTTGTGGAGACTCGGCAGATTACTAAACATGTCGCCCAAATCCT
TGACTCACGCATGAATACCAAGTACGACGAAAACGACAAACTTATCCGCGAGGTGAAGGTGATTACCCTG
AAGTCCAAGCTGGTCAGCGATTTCAGAAAGGACTTTCAATTCTACAAAGTGCGGGAGATCAATAACTATC
ATCATGCTCATGACGCATATCTGAATGCCGTGGTGGGAACCGCCCTGATCAAGAAGTACCCAAAGCTGGA
AAGCGAGTTCGTGTACGGAGACTACAAGGTCTACGACGTGCGCAAGATGATTGCCAAATCTGAGCAGGAG
ATCGGAAAGGCCACCGCAAAGTACTTCTTCTACAGCAACATCATGAATTTCTTCAAGACCGAAATCACCC
TTGCAAACGGTGAGATCCGGAAGAGGCCGCTCATCGAGACTAATGGGGAGACTGGCGAAATCGTGTGGGA
CAAGGGCAGAGATTTCGCTACCGTGCGCAAAGTGCTTTCTATGCCTCAAGTGAACATCGTGAAGAAAACC
GAGGTGCAAACCGGAGGCTTTTCTAAGGAATCAATCCTCCCCAAGCGCAACTCCGACAAGCTCATTGCAA
GGAAGAAGGATTGGGACCCTAAGAAGTACGGCGGATTCGATTCACCAACTGTGGCTTATTCTGTCCTGGT
CGTGGCTAAGGTGGAAAAAGGAAAGTCTAAGAAGCTCAAGAGCGTGAAGGAACTGCTGGGTATCACCATT
ATGGAGCGCAGCTCCTTCGAGAAGAACCCAATTGACTTTCTCGAAGCCAAAGGTTACAAGGAAGTCAAGA
AGGACCTTATCATCAAGCTCCCAAAGTATAGCCTGTTCGAACTGGAGAATGGGCGGAAGCGGATGCTCGC
CTCCGCTGGCGAACTTCAGAAGGGTAATGAGCTGGCTCTCCCCTCCAAGTACGTGAATTTCCTCTACCTT
GCAAGCCATTACGAGAAGCTGAAGGGGAGCCCCGAGGACAACGAGCAAAAGCAACTGTTTGTGGAGCAGC
ATAAGCATTATCTGGACGAGATCATTGAGCAGATTTCCGAGTTTTCTAAACGCGTCATTCTCGCTGATGC
CAACCTCGATAAAGTCCTTAGCGCATACAATAAGCACAGAGACAAACCAATTCGGGAGCAGGCTGAGAAT
ATCATCCACCTGTTCACCCTCACCAATCTTGGTGCCCCTGCCGCATTCAAGTACTTCGACACCACCATCG
ACCGGAAACGCTATACCTCCACCAAAGAAGTGCTGGACGCCACCCTCATCCACCAGAGCATCACCGGACT
TTACGAAACTCGGATTGACCTCTCACAGCTCGGAGGGGATGAGGGAGCTGATCCAAAAAAGAAGAGAAAG
GTAGATCCAAAAAAGAAGAGAAAGGTATAAGGATCCTAACTCGAGATTGAATTGAATTGAAATCGATAGA
TCAATTTTTTTCTTTTCTCTTTCCCCATCCTTTACGCTAAAATAATAGTTTATTTTATTTTTTGAATATT
TTTTATTTATATACGTATATATAGACTATTATTTATCTTTTAATGATTATTAAGATTTTTATTAAAAAAA
AATTCGCTCCTCTTTTAATGCCTTTATGCAGTTTTTTTTTCCCATTCGATATTTCTATGTGCTGCCAAGA
TATCAACAACAGAGGACATATGCCCTACCTCCATGATCTACTGACGTCCCTGAGGCTGCAATTCATGTAA
TGGGGCAGTATCCGCGGCAAGTCCTAGTGCAATGGCGGTTTTTTACCCTCGTTCTGAAGAAGAGGCGACG
CGGGTGCGGTCATCACTAATGTGGAAATTGGTAAGACTCTCGGGCCTCCGCCTTTAGGCGGTGCTTACTC
TTTCATAAAGGGGCTGTTAGTTATGCAACGATGTGCTTCAGTATTACATTTTTTGCCTTCAACGCCTTGA
TTGTTCTATTTTTGCTAATAATAAATCTATTTCATCGGACTAAAAGTCCATTAGTTGTAAGCGGATTTAG
CTCAGTTGGGAGAGCGCCAGACTGAAGAAAAACTTCGGTCAAGTCATCTGGAGGTCCTGTGTTCGATCCA
CAGAATTCGCAGATGGCCGGCATGGTCCCAGCCTCCTCGCTGGCGCCGGCTGGGCAACACCTTCGGGTGG
CGAATGGGACTTGAGACGGAAAGTGAAACGTGATTTCATGCGTCATTTTGAACATTTTGTAAATCTTATT
TAATAATGTGTGCGGCAATTCACATTTAATTTATGAATGTTTTCTTAACATCGCGGCAACTCAAGAAACG
GCAGGTTCGGATCTTAGCTACTAGAGAAAGAGGAGAAATACTAGATGCGTAAAGGCGAAGAGCTGTTCAC
TGGTGTCGTCCCTATTCTGGTGGAACTGGATGGTGATGTCAACGGTCATAAGTTTTCCGTGCGTGGCGAG
GGTGAAGGTGACGCAACTAATGGTAAACTGACGCTGAAGTTCATCTGTACTACTGGTAAACTGCCGGTTC
CTTGGCCGACTCTGGTAACGACGCTGACTTATGGTGTTCAGTGCTTTGCTCGTTATCCGGACCATATGAA
GCAGCATGACTTCTTCAAGTCCGCCATGCCGGAAGGCTATGTGCAGGAACGCACGATTTCCTTTAAGGAT
GACGGCACGTACAAAACGCGTGCGGAAGTGAAATTTGAAGGCGATACCCTGGTAAACCGCATTGAGCTGA
AAGGCATTGACTTTAAAGAGGACGGCAATATCCTGGGCCATAAGCTGGAATACAATTTTAACAGCCACAA
TGTTTACATCACCGCCGATAAACAAAAAAATGGCATTAAAGCGAATTTTAAAATTCGCCACAACGTGGAG
GATGGCAGCGTGCAGCTGGCTGATCACTACCAGCAAAACACTCCAATCGGTGATGGTCCTGTTCTGCTGC
CAGACAATCACTATCTGAGCACGCAAAGCGTTCTGTCTAAAGATCCGAACGAGAAACGCGATCATATGGT
TCTGCTGGAGTTCGTAACCGCAGCGGGCATCACGCATGGTATGGATGAACTGTACAAATGACCAGGCATC
AAATAAAACGAAAGGCTCAGTCGAAAGACTGGGCCTTTCGTTTTATCTGTTGTTTGTCGGTGAACGCTCT
CTACTAGAGTCACACTGGCTCACCTTCGGGTGGGCCTTTCTGCGTTTATACGTCTCAGTTTTAGAGCTAG
AAATAGCAAGTTAAAATAAGGCTAGTCCGTTATCAACTTGAAAAAGTGGCACCGAGTCGGTGCTTTTTTT
ATTTTTTGTCACTATTGTTATGTAAAATGCCACCTCTGACAGTATGGAACGCAAACTTCTGTCTAGTGGA
TAGCTGGACATTCCAGGCAGTGCCTCTGCCGCCGGACCCCTCTCGTGATTGGGTAGCTGGACATGCCCTT
GTAAGATATAACAAGAGCCTGCCTGTCTAATGATCTCACGGCGAAAGTCGGGGAGACAGCAGCGGCTGCA
GACATTATACCGCAACAACACTAAGGTGAGATAACTCCGTACATTGACTACGCGTTCCTCTAGACCTTAC
TTGACCGGATACAGTGTCTTTGACACGTTTATGGGTTACAGCAATCACATCCAAGACTGGCTATGCACGA
AGCAACTCTTGAGTGTTAAAATGTTGACCCCTGTATTTGGGATGCGGGTAGTAGATGAGTGCAGGATATC
AGCAGTTACAGAGATGTTACGAACCACTAGTGCACTGCAGTACAGTTTAGCTTGCCTCGTCCCCGCCGGG
TCACCCGGCCAGCGACATGGAGGCCCAGAATACCCTCCTTGACAGTCTTGACGTGCGCAGCTCAGGGGCA
TGATGTGACTGTCGCCCGTACATTTAGCCCATACATCCCCATGTATAATCATTTGCATCCATACATTTTG
ATGGCCGCACGGCGCGAAGCAAAAATTACGGCTCCTCGCTCCAGACCTGCGAGCAGGGAAACGCTCCCCT
CACAGACGCGTTGAATTGTCCCCACGCCGCGCCCCTGTAGAGAAATATAAAAGGTTAGGATTTGCCACTG
AGGTTCTTCTTTCATATACTTCCTTTTAAAATCTTGCTAGGATACAGTTCTCACATCACATCCGAACATA
AACAAAAATGGGTACTACCTTAGATGATACAGCCTACAGATACAGAACATCAGTCCCTGGTGATGCTGAA
GCAATTGAGGCTTTAGACGGTTCATTCACCACCGACACCGTCTTTAGAGTAACCGCCACCGGTGATGGAT
TTACCTTAAGAGAAGTCCCAGTCGACCCTCCATTAACTAAAGTCTTTCCAGATGATGAATCTGATGACGA
AAGCGACGACGGAGAAGATGGTGACCCAGATTCAAGAACTTTCGTAGCATACGGTGATGACGGTGATTTG
GCTGGTTTTGTAGTCGTTTCTTATTCAGGTTGGAATAGAAGGTTGACCGTTGAAGATATAGAAGTCGCCC
CAGAGCATAGAGGTCATGGTGTAGGAAGAGCTTTGATGGGTTTGGCTACAGAATTTGCAAGAGAGAGAGG
AGCCGGTCATTTATGGTTAGAAGTTACTAATGTTAACGCCCCTGCTATCCATGCTTATAGAAGAATGGGT
TTCACATTATGTGGTTTAGATACTGCTTTATATGATGGAACAGCATCTGACGGTGAACAGGCCTTGTATA
TGTCTATGCCTTGCCCTTAAAGTAACTGACAATAAAAAGATTCTTGTTTTCAAGAACTTGTCATTTGTAT
AGTTTTTTTATATTGTAGTTGTTCTATTTTAATCAAATGTTAGCGTGATTTATATTTTTTTTCGCCTCGA
CATCATCTGCCCAGATGCGAAGTTAAGTGCGCAGAAAGTAATATCATGCGTCAATCGTATGTGAATGCTG
GTCGCTATACTGGAGTAACGAAGCATCTGTGCTTCATTTTGTAGAACAAAAATGCAACGCGAGAGCGCTA
ATTTTTCAAACAAAGAATCTGAGCTGCATTTTTACAGAACAGAAATGCAACGCGAAAGCGCTATTTTACC
AACGAAGAATCTGTGCTTCATTTTTGTAAAACAAAAATGCAACGCGAGAGCGCTAATTTTTCAAACAAAG
AATCTGAGCTGCATTTTTACAGAACAGAAATGCAACGCGAGAGCGCTATTTTACCAACAAAGAATCTATA
CTTCTTTTTTGTTCTACAAAAATGCATCCCGAGAGCGCTATTTTTCTAACAAAGCATCTTAGATTACTTT
TTTTCTCCTTTGTGCGCTCTATAATGCAGTCTCTTGATAACTTTTTGCACTGTAGGTCCGTTAAGGTTAG
AAGAAGGCTACTTTGGTGTCTATTTTCTCTTCCATAAAAAAAGCCTGACTCCACTTCCCGCGTTTACTGA
TTACTAGCGAAGCTGCGGGTGCATTTTTTCAAGATAAAGGCATCCCCGATTATATTCTATACCGATGTGG
ATTGCGCATACTTTGTGAACAGAAAGTGATAGCGTTGATGATTCTTCATTGGTCAGAAAATTATGAACGG
TTTCTTCTATTTTGTCTCTATATACTACGTATAGGAAATGTTTACATTTTCGTATTGTTTTCGATTCACT
CTATGAATAGTTCTTACTACAATTTTTTTGTCTAAAGAGTAATACTAGAGATAAACATAAAAAATGTAGA
GGTCGAGTTTAGATGCAAGTTCAAGGAGCGAAAGGTGGATGGGTAGGTTATATAGGGATATAGCACAGAG
ATATATAGCAAAGAGATACTTTTGAGCAATGTTTGTGGAAGCGGTATTCGCAATATTTTAGTAGCTCGTT
ACAGTCCGGTGCGTTTTTGGTTTTTTGAAAGTGCGTCATCAGAGCGCTTTTGGTTTTCAAAAGCGCTCTG
AAGTTCCTATACTTTCTAGCTAGAGAATAGGAACTTCCCGAGCGGCCGCGTGTTACAACCAATTAACCAA
TTCTGATTAGAAAAACTCATCGAGCATCAAATGAAACTGCAATTTATTCATATCAGGATTATCAATACCA
TATTTTTGAAAAAGCCGTTTCTGTAATGAAGGAGAAAACTCACCGAGGCAGTTCCATAGGATGGCAAGAT
CCTGGTATCGGTCTGCGATTCCGACTCGTCCAACATCAATACAACCTATTAATTTCCCCTCGTCAAAAAT
AAGGTTATCAAGTGAGAAATCACCATGAGTGACGACTGAATCCGGTGAGAATGGCAAAAGCTTATGCATT
TCTTTCCAGACTTGTTCAACAGGCCAGCCATTACGCTCGTCATCAAAATCACTCGCATCAACCAAACCGT
TATTCATTCGTGATTGCGCCTGAGCGAGGCGAAATACGCGATCGCTGTTAAAAGGACAATTACAAACAGG
AATCGAATGCAACCGGCGCAGGAACACTGCCAGCGCATCAACAATATTTTCACCTGAATCAGGATATTCT
TCTAATACCTGGAATGCTGTTTTCCCGGGGATCGCAGTGGTGAGTAACCATGCATCATCAGGAGTACGGA
TAAAATGCTTGATGGTCGGAAGAGGCATAAATTCCGTCAGCCAGTTTAGTCTGACCATCTCATCTGTAAC
ATCATTGGCAACGCTACCTTTGCCATGTTTCAGAAACAACTCTGGCGCATCGGGCTTCCCATACAATCGA
TAGATTGTCGCACCTGATTGCCCGACATTATCGCGAGCCCATTTATACCCATATAAATCAGCATCCATGT
TGGAATTTAATCGCGGCCTGGAGCAAGACGTTTCCCGTTGAATATGGCTCATAACACCCCTTGTATTACT
GTTTATGTAAGCAGACAGTTTTATTGTTCATGATGATATATTTTTATCTTGTGCAATGTAACATCAGAGA
TTTTGAGACACAACGTGGCTTTGTTGAATAAATCGAACTTTTGCTGAGTTGAAGGATCAGTCATGACCAA
AATCCCTTAACGTGAGTTTTCGTTCCACTGAGCGTCAGACCCCGTAGAAAAGATCAAAGGATCTTCTTGA
GATCCTTTTTTTCTGCGCGTAATCTGCTGCTTGCAAACAAAAAAACCACCGCTACCAGCGGTGGTTTGTT
TGCCGGATCAAGAGCTACCAACTCTTTTTCCGAAGGTAACTGGCTTCAGCAGAGCGCAGATACCAAATAC
TGTTCTTCTAGTGTAGCCGTAGTTAGGCCACCACTTCAAGAACTCTGTAGCACCGCCTACATACCTCGCT
CTGCTAATCCTGTTACCAGTGGCTGCTGCCAGTGGCGATAAGTCGTGTCTTACCGGGTTGGACTCAAGAC
GATAGTTACCGGATAAGGCGCAGCGGTCGGGCTGAACGGGGGGTTCGTGCACACAGCCCAGCTTGGAGCG
AACGACCTACACCGAACTGAGATACCTACAGCGTGAGCTATGAGAAAGCGCCACGCTTCCCGAAGGGAGA
AAGGCGGACAGGTATCCGGTAAGCGGCAGGGTCGGAACAGGAGAGCGCACGAGGGAGCTTCCAGGGGGAA
ACGCCTGGTATCTTTATAGTCCTGTCGGGTTTCGCCACCTCTGACTTGAGCGTCGATTTTTGTGATGCTC
GTCAGGGGGGCGGAGCCTATGGAAAAACGCCAGCAACGCGGCCTTTTTACGGTTCCTGGCCTTTTGCTGG
CCTTTTGCTCACATGTTCTTTCCTGCGTTATCCCCTGATTCTGTGGATAA
